>Addgene plasmid #221711 | pCS2+-drAgo2 | addgene full sequence | sequence record 449336 | Addgene NGS Result
CGCCATTCTGCCTGGGGACGTCGGAGCAAGCTTGATTTAGGTGACACTATAGAATACAAGCTACTTGTTC
TTTTTGCAGGATCCATGTATCCCATTGGAGCAGCTGGTGCTACTGAGCTGTTTCAGGGACGTCCGTCTTC
AGGGTCAGATGTTTCTGCTCCTGCGTCTCCTCCAGCACCACAAGAATATGTCTTCAAACCACCTCAGCGG
CCAGACTTTGGCACAATGGGTAGGACAATCAAGCTTCAGGCCAACTTCTTTGAAATGGAAATTCCCAAGT
TGGAGGTTTATCATTATGAAATAGACATCAAGCCTGAGAAATGCCCACGGAGAGTTAACCGTGAAATAGT
TGAGCACATGGTCCAGCACTTTAAAACGCAGATCTTTGGAGATCGAAAGCCTGTGTATGATGGGAGGAAG
AATCTCTACACTGCCATGCCTTTACCCATTGGAAGAGACAAAGTGGAGCTGGAGGTCACGATTCCTGGGG
AGGGAAAAGACAGGAGCTTTAAAGTCGCTATAAAGTGGATGTCCTGTGTCAGTCTGCAAGCTTTGCATGA
AGCACTCTCTGGACGGCTACCAAACATCCCTTTCGAGACCATTCAGGCTCTGGATGTTGTCATGAGACAT
TTGCCCTCTATGAGGTACACCCCAGTCGGACGTTCATTCTTCACTCCATCGGAGGGCTGCTCTAACCCTC
TTGGTGGAGGAAGAGAAGTTTGGTTTGGTTTTCATCAGTCTGTTCGGCCATCACTCTGGAAGATGATGCT
CAACATTGATGTGTCTGCCACTGCGTTCTACAAAGCTCAACCCGTCATTGAATTCATGTGTGAGGTTTTG
GATTTTAAAAGCATCGAAGAGCAGCAAAAGCCCTTAACAGATTCCCAAAGAGTGAAGTTTACCAAGGAGA
TCAAGGGTTTGAAGGTTGAAATTACTCACTGTGGACAAATGAAGAGGAAGTACAGAGTGTGTAATGTGAC
GAGAAGACCAGCCAGCCATCAAACGTTTCCTTTGCAGCAAGAGAATGGTCAGACCATTGAATGCACTGTC
GCCCAGTACTTCAAGGATAAGTACAAACTGGTGCTTCGATACCCACATCTCCCATGTTTACAAGTTGGTC
AGGAGCAGAAACACACCTACCTTCCGTTGGAGGTCTGCAACATTGTAGCCGGGCAGCGATGCATCAAGAA
ACTGACAGACAATCAGACCTCCACTATGATACGTGCCACAGCCAGGTCTGCGCCCGACCGTCAGGACGAG
ATCAGCAAACTGATGAGAAGTGCCAACTTCAATACAGATCCTTATGTGCGTGAGTTTGGAGTCATGGTAA
GAGACGATATGACTGAAGTCAATGGTCGGGTTCTTCAAGCACCGTCGATTCTCTATGGTGGAAGGAACAA
AGCAATAGCAACCCCAGTCCAGGGCGTGTGGGACATGAGGAACAAGCAGTTCCACACAGGGATTGAAATC
AAAGTTTGGGCCATTGCCTGCTTTGCCCCACAGAGGCAGTGCACAGAACTCCTGCTGAAGGCCTTCACTG
ACCAGCTTCGTAAGATCTCACGTGATGCTGGGATGCCCATTCAGGGCCAGCCGTGCTTTTGCAAATACGC
CCAGGGAGCAGACAGTGTGGAGCCCATGTTCAAACACCTCAAGTACACTTATCAAGGGTTACAGTTGGTG
GTGGTCATCTTACCCGGCAAGACTCCTGTTTATGCTGAGGTGAAGCGTGTTGGAGACACTGTTCTCGGCA
TGGCCACGCAGTGTGTCCAGGTGAAGAATGTGCAGAAGACCACACCTCAAACCCTTTCTAACCTCTGCCT
CAAGATTAACGTCAAACTGGGTGGAGTCAACAACATTCTTCTTCCACAGGGCAGGCCCTTGGTGTTCCAG
CAACCAGTTATCTTTTTAGGTGCAGATGTGACTCATCCACCAGCTGGAGATGGCAAGAAACCCTCAATTG
CTGCTGTCGTTGGCAGTATGGATGCCCACCCAAGCAGATACTGTGCCACAGTGCGGGTCCAGCAGCACCG
GCAGGACATCATTCAGGATCTGGCAACCATGGTCAGAGAGTTACTCATCCAGTTCTACAAATCCACACGC
TTCAAACCAACACGCATCATCTACTACAGAGACGGCATCTCTGAAGGCCAGTTTAACCAGGTTCTACAGC
ATGAGCTGCTGGCTATTCGTGAGGCCTGCATCAAGCTGGAGAAAGATTATCAGCCGGGTATCACCTTCGT
TGTAGTACAGAAGAGACACCACACCAGACTCTTCTGCATGGACAGGAACGAACGGGTTGGAAAGAGTGGA
AACATCCCTGCTGGCACCACTGTCGACACCAAAATTACTCATCCATTCGAGTTTGACTTTTATCTTTGCA
GTCATGCTGGAATTCAGGGAACCAGTAGGCCGTCCCACTATCATGTGCTGTGGGACGACAACCATTTCAC
CTCTGACGAGCTGCAGGTCCTCACCTACCAGCTGTGCCACACCTATGTTCGCTGCACCCGCTCGGTCTCC
ATTCCTGCACCAGCCTATTACGCCCACTTGGTGGCGTTTCGCGCCCGCTACCACTTGGTTGACAAAGAAC
ATGACAGTGCTGAAGGCAGTCACACATCAGGTCAGAGTAACGGCAGAGATCAACAAGCCCTGGCCAAAGC
TGTGCAGATCCACCAGGACACACTGCGCACCATGTACTTCGCCTGACTCGAGCCTCTAGAACTATAGTGA
GTCGTATTACGTAGATCCAGACATGATAAGATACATTGATGAGTTTGGACAAACCACAACTAGAATGCAG
TGAAAAAAATGCTTTATTTGTGAAATTTGTGATGCTATTGCTTTATTTGTAACCATTATAAGCTGCAATA
AACAAGTTAACAACAACAATTGCATTCATTTTATGTTTCAGGTTCAGGGGGAGGTGTGGGAGGTTTTTTA
ATTCGCGGCCGCGGCGCCAATGCATTGGGCCCGGTACCCAGCTTTTGTTCCCTTTAGTGAGGGTTAATTG
CGCGCTTGGCGTAATCATGGTCATAGCTGTTTCCTGTGTGAAATTGTTATCCGCTCACAATTCCACACAA
CATACGAGCCGGGAGCATAAAGTGTAAAGCCTGGGGTGCCTAATGAGTGAGCTAACTCACATTAATTGCG
TTGCGCTCACTGCCCGCTTTCCAGTCGGGAAACCTGTCGTGCCAGCTGCATTAATGAATCGGCCAACGCG
CGGGGAGAGGCGGTTTGCGTATTGGGCGCTCTTCCGCTTCCTCGCTCACTGACTCGCTGCGCTCGGTCGT
TCGGCTGCGGCGAGCGGTATCAGCTCACTCAAAGGCGGTAATACGGTTATCCACAGAATCAGGGGATAAC
GCAGGAAAGAACATGTGAGCAAAAGGCCAGCAAAAGGCCAGGAACCGTAAAAAGGCCGCGTTGCTGGCGT
TTTTCCATAGGCTCCGCCCCCCTGACGAGCATCACAAAAATCGACGCTCAAGTCAGAGGTGGCGAAACCC
GACAGGACTATAAAGATACCAGGCGTTTCCCCCTGGAAGCTCCCTCGTGCGCTCTCCTGTTCCGACCCTG
CCGCTTACCGGATACCTGTCCGCCTTTCTCCCTTCGGGAAGCGTGGCGCTTTCTCATAGCTCACGCTGTA
GGTATCTCAGTTCGGTGTAGGTCGTTCGCTCCAAGCTGGGCTGTGTGCACGAACCCCCCGTTCAGCCCGA
CCGCTGCGCCTTATCCGGTAACTATCGTCTTGAGTCCAACCCGGTAAGACACGACTTATCGCCACTGGCA
GCAGCCACTGGTAACAGGATTAGCAGAGCGAGGTATGTAGGCGGTGCTACAGAGTTCTTGAAGTGGTGGC
CTAACTACGGCTACACTAGAAGAACAGTATTTGGTATCTGCGCTCTGCTGAAGCCAGTTACCTTCGGAAA
AAGAGTTGGTAGCTCTTGATCCGGCAAACAAACCACCGCTGGTAGCGGTGGTTTTTTTGTTTGCAAGCAG
CAGATTACGCGCAGAAAAAAAGGATCTCAAGAAGATCCTTTGATCTTTTCTACGGGGTCTGACGCTCAGT
GGAACGAAAACTCACGTTAAGGGATTTTGGTCATGAGATTATCAAAAAGGATCTTCACCTAGATCCTTTT
AAATTAAAAATGAAGTTTTAAATCAATCTAAAGTATATATGAGTAAACTTGGTCTGACAGTTACCAATGC
TTAATCAGTGAGGCACCTATCTCAGCGATCTGTCTATTTCGTTCATCCATAGTTGCCTGACTCCCCGTCG
TGTAGATAACTACGATACGGGAGGGCTTACCATCTGGCCCCAGTGCTGCAATGATACCGCGAGACCCACG
CTCACCGGCTCCAGATTTATCAGCAATAAACCAGCCAGCCGGAAGGGCCGAGCGCAGAAGTGGTCCTGCA
ACTTTATCCGCCTCCATCCAGTCTATTAATTGTTGCCGGGAAGCTAGAGTAAGTAGTTCGCCAGTTAATA
GTTTGCGCAACGTTGTTGCCATTGCTACAGGCATCGTGGTGTCACGCTCGTCGTTTGGTATGGCTTCATT
CAGCTCCGGTTCCCAACGATCAAGGCGAGTTACATGATCCCCCATGTTGTGCAAAAAAGCGGTTAGCTCC
TTCGGTCCTCCGATCGTTGTCAGAAGTAAGTTGGCCGCAGTGTTATCACTCATGGTTATGGCAGCACTGC
ATAATTCTCTTACTGTCATGCCATCCGTAAGATGCTTTTCTGTGACTGGTGAGTACTCAACCAAGTCATT
CTGAGAATAGTGTATGCGGCGACCGAGTTGCTCTTGCCCGGCGTCAATACGGGATAATACCGCGCCACAT
AGCAGAACTTTAAAAGTGCTCATCATTGGAAAACGTTCTTCGGGGCGAAAACTCTCAAGGATCTTACCGC
TGTTGAGATCCAGTTCGATGTAACCCACTCGTGCACCCAACTGATCTTCAGCATCTTTTACTTTCACCAG
CGTTTCTGGGTGAGCAAAAACAGGAAGGCAAAATGCCGCAAAAAAGGGAATAAGGGCGACACGGAAATGT
TGAATACTCATACTCTTCCTTTTTCAATATTATTGAAGCATTTATCAGGGTTATTGTCTCATGAGCGGAT
ACATATTTGAATGTATTTAGAAAAATAAACAAATAGGGGTTCCGCGCACATTTCCCCGAAAAGTGCCACC
TAAATTGTAAGCGTTAATATTTTGTTAAAATTCGCGTTAAATTTTTGTTAAATCAGCTCATTTTTTAACC
AATAGGCCGAAATCGGCAAAATCCCTTATAAATCAAAAGAATAGACCGAGATAGGGT
[37 nt withheld, positions 5308-5344]
AAAGAACGTGGACTCCAACGTCAAAGG
[49 nt withheld, positions 5372-5420]
T
[91 nt withheld, positions 5422-5512]
G
[124 nt withheld, positions 5514-5637]
CCCATTCGCCATTCAGGCTGCGCAACTGTTGGGAAGGGCGATCGGTGCGGGCCTCTTCGCTATTACGCCA
GTCGACCGCCAATTCAATATGGCGTATATGGACTCATGCCAATTCAATATGGTGGATCTGGACCTGTGCC
AATTCAATATGGCGTATATGGACTCGTGCCAATTCAATATGGTGGATCTGGACCCCAGCCAATTCAATAT
GGCGGACTTGGCACCATGCCAATTCAATATGGCGGACCTGGCACTGTGCCAACTGGGGAGGGGTCTACTT
GGCACGGTGCCAAGTTTGAGGAGGGGTCTTGGCCCTGTGCCAAGTCCGCCATATTGAATTGGCATGGTGC
CAATAATGGCGGCCATATTGGCTATATGCCAGGATCAATATATAGGCAATATCCAATATGGCCCTATGCC
AATATGGCTATTGGCCAGGTTCAATACTATGTATTGGCCCTATGCCATATAGTATTCCATATATGGGTTT
TCCTATTGACGTAGATAGCCCCTCCCAATGGGCGGTCCCATATACCATATATGGGGCTTCCTAATACCGC
CCATAGCCACTCCCCCATTGACGTCAATGGTCTCTATATATGGTCTTTCCTATTGACGTCATATGGGCGG
TCCTATTGACGTATATGGCGCCTCCCCCATTGACGTCAATTACGGTAAATGGCCCGCCTGGCTCAATGCC
CATTGACGTCAATAGGACCACCCACCATTGACGTCAATGGGATGGCTCATTGCCCATTCATATCCGTTCT
CACGCCCCCTATTGACGTCAATGACGGTAAATGGCCCACTTGGCAGTACATCAATATCTATTAATAGTAA
CTTGGCAAGTACATTACTATTGGAAGTACGCCAGGGTACATTGGCAGTACTCCCATTGACGTCAATGGCG
GTAAATGGCCCGCGATGGCTGCCAAGTACATCCCCATTGACGTCAATGGGGAGGGGCAATGACGCAAATG
GGCGTTCCATTGACGTAAATGGGCGGTAGGCGTGCCTAATGGGAGGTCTATATAAGCAATGCTCGTTTAG
GGAAC
Features (pLannotate 1.2.2; 15 found; start..end, strand, type, name):
     35..53      +  promoter       SP6 promoter: promoter for bacteriophage SP6 RNA polymerase
    187..2703    +  CDS            AGO2: AGO2_RABIT - Also known as EIF2C2. Experimental evidence at protein level: Swiss-Prot protein existence level 1. Required for RNA-mediated gene silencing (RNAi) by the RNA- induced silencing complex (RISC). The 'minimal RISC' appears to include AGO2 bound to a short guide RNA such as a microRNA (miRNA) or short interfering RNA (siRNA). These guide RNAs direct RISC to complementary mRNAs that are targets for RISC-mediated gene silencing. The precise mechanism of gene silencing depends on the degree of complementarity between the miRNA or siRNA and its target. Binding of RISC to a perfectly comp
   2722..2739    -  promoter       T7 promoter (fragment): promoter for bacteriophage T7 RNA polymerase
   2744..2878    -  polyA_signal   SV40 poly(A) signal: SV40 polyadenylation signal
   2991..3009    -  promoter       T3 promoter: promoter for bacteriophage T3 RNA polymerase
   3054..3070    -  protein_bind   lac operator: The lac repressor binds to the lac operator to inhibit transcription in E. coli. This inhibition can be relieved by adding lactose or isopropyl-β-D-thiogalactopyranoside (IPTG). lac repressor encoded by lacI
   3078..3108    -  promoter       lac promoter: promoter for the E. coli lac operon
   3123..3144    -  protein_bind   CAP binding site: CAP binding activates transcription in the presence of cAMP. E. coli catabolite activator protein
   3157..3249    -  CDS            lacI (fragment): lac repressor; lacI; The lac repressor binds to the lac operator to inhibit transcription in E. coli. This inhibition can be relieved by adding lactose or isopropyl-β-D-thiogalactopyranoside (IPTG).
   3432..4020    -  rep_origin     ori: high-copy-number ColE1/pMB1/pBR322/pUC origin of replication
   4191..5051    -  CDS            AmpR: β-lactamase; bla; confers resistance to ampicillin, carbenicillin, and related antibiotics
   5052..5156    -  promoter       AmpR promoter: bla
   5209..5637    -  rep_origin     f1 ori (sequence partly withheld): f1 bacteriophage origin of replication; arrow indicates direction of (+) strand synthesis
   5642..5708    -  CDS            lacZα (fragment): LacZα fragment of β-galactosidase; lacZ fragment
   5715..6692    +  promoter       CMV IE94 promoter: enhancer/promoter region of simian cytomegalovirus major immediate early transcription unit IE94
