[The description below was written by a language model from this plasmid's Addgene catalogue record and pLannotate feature annotations shown in this document.]
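Description:
pCS2+-drAgo2 is a 6,692-nt expression plasmid built on the pCS2+ backbone and catalogued as a fish expression vector, carrying the zebrafish (Danio rerio) Argonaute2 coding sequence (ago2), inserted by Gibson cloning. It is maintained in E. coli as a high-copy plasmid through a ColE1/pUC-type origin and selected with ampicillin via the β-lactamase gene and its native promoter. An f1 origin is also present, along with residual lac promoter/operator, lacI and lacZα fragments that are backbone remnants rather than functional parts of the expression unit.

The payload is arranged in the standard pCS2+ layout. The simian cytomegalovirus IE94 enhancer/promoter lies at the end of the circular map and reads across the numbering origin into an SP6 promoter, followed by the Ago2 open reading frame of about 2.5 kb and then an SV40 polyadenylation signal. The automated annotation labelled this frame by similarity to rabbit AGO2, but the catalogue identifies it as the zebrafish orthologue. No epitope tag or reporter is annotated. This arrangement supports two routes of expression: direct transcription from the CMV IE94 promoter after DNA delivery into vertebrate cells or embryos, or in vitro synthesis of sense mRNA from the SP6 promoter, with the SV40 signal providing 3′ end processing. A T7 promoter fragment and a T3 promoter sit downstream in the opposite orientation.

The stated purpose is expression of zebrafish Ago2 in zebrafish embryos. Ago2 is the RISC component that binds small guide RNAs, and the associated work examined the impaired target-cleavage activity of the fish protein.
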