Addgene plasmid #221711: pCS2+-drAgo2
Purpose: Expression of zebrafish Ago2 in zebrafish embryos.
Depositing lab: David Bartel. Depositing organization: Whitehead Institute for Biomedical Research. Publication: A Seed Mismatch Enhances Argonaute2-Catalyzed Cleavage and Partially Rescues Severely Impaired Cleavage Found in Fish. Chen GR, Sive H, Bartel DP. Mol Cell. 2017 Dec 21;68(6):1095-1107.e5. doi: 10.1016/j.molcel.2017.11.032. PubMed 29272705.
Backbone
  Vector backbone: pCS2+
  Vector type: Fish expression
Growth in bacteria
  Bacterial resistance: Ampicillin, 100 μg/mL
  Growth temperature: 37°C
  Growth strain: DH5alpha
  Copy number: High Copy
Gene/Insert
  Gene/Insert name: drAgo2
  Species: D. rerio (zebrafish)
  Entrez Gene: ago2
  Cloning method: Gibson Cloning
Terms and licenses: Academic/Nonprofit Terms; Industry Terms: Not Available to Industry
How to cite: pCS2+-drAgo2 was a gift from David Bartel (Addgene plasmid # 221711 ; http://n2t.net/addgene:221711 ; RRID:Addgene_221711)
